>Addgene plasmid #149496 | pFLxR1 | addgene full sequence | sequence record 315024 | Addgene NGS Result
GGTGGCACTTTTCGGGGATCTTCAAATTCCCGTTGCACATAGCCCGGCAATTCCTTTCCCTGCTCTGCCA
TAAGCGCAGCGAATGCCGGGTAATACTCGTCAACGATCTGATAGAGAAGGGTTTGCTCGGGTCGGTGGCT
CTGGTAACGACCAGTATCCCGATCCCGGCTGGCCGTCCTGGCCGCCACATGAGGCATGTTCCGCGTCCTT
GCAATACTGTGTTTACATACAGTCTATCGCTTAGCGGAAAGTTCTTTTACCCTCAGCCGAAATGCCTGCC
GTTGCTAGACATTGCCAGCCAGTGCCCGTCACTCCCGTACTAACTGTCACGAACCCCTGCAATAACTGTC
ACGCCCCCCTGCAATAACTGTCACGAACCCCTGCAATAACTGTCACGCCCCCAAACCTGCAAACCCAGCA
GGGGCGGGGGCTGGCGGGGTGTTGGAAAAATCCATCCATGATTATCTAAGAATAATCCACTAGGCGCGGT
TATCAGCGCCCTTGTGGGGCGCTGCTGCCCTTGCCCAATATGCCCGGCCAGAGGCCGGATAGCTGGTCTA
TTCGCTGCGCTAGGCTACACACCGCCCCACCGCTGCGCGGCAGGGGGAAAGGCGGGCAAAGCCCGCTAAA
CCCCACACCAAACCCCGCAGAAATACGCTGGAGCGCTTTTAGCCGCTTTAGCGGCCTTTCCCCCTACCCG
AAGGGTGGGGGCGCGTGTGCAGCCCCGCAGGGCCTGTCTCGGTCGATCATTCAGCCCGGCTCATCCTTCT
GGCGTGGCGGCAGACCGAACAAGGCGCGGTCGTGGTCGCGTTCAAGGTACGCATCCATTGCCGCCATGAG
CCGATCCTCCGGCCACTCGCTGCTGTTCACCTTGGCCAAAATCATGGCCCCCACCAGCACCTTGCGCCTT
GTTTCGTTCTTGCGCTCTTGCTGCTGTTCCCTTGCCCGCACCCGCTGAATTTCGGCATTGATTCGCGCTC
GTTGTTCTTCGAGCTTGGCCAGCCGATCCGCCGCCTTGTTGCTCCCCTTAACCATCTTGACACCCCATTG
TTAATGTGCTGTCTCGTAGGCTATCATGGAGGCACAGCGGCGGCAATCCCGACCCTACTTTGTAGGGGAG
GGCGCACTTACCGGTTTCTCTTCGAGAAACTGGCCTAACGGCCACCCTTCGGGCGGTGCGCTCTCCGAGG
GCCATTGCATGGAGCCGAAAAGCAAAAGCAACAGCGAGGCAGCATGGCGATTTATCACCTTACGGCGAAA
ACCGGCAGCAGGTCGGGCGGCCAATCGGCCAGGGCCAAGGCCGACTACATCCAGCGCGAAGGCAAGTATG
CCCGCGACATGGATGAAGTCTTGCACGCCGAATCCGGGCACATGCCGGAGTTCGTCGAGCGGCCCGCCGA
CTACTGGGATGCTGCCGACCTGTATGAACGCGCCAATGGGCGGCTGTTCAAGGAGGTCGAATTTGCCCTG
CCGGTCGAGCTGACCCTCGACCAGCAGAAGGCGCTGGCGTCCGAGTTCGCCCAGCACCTGACCGGTGCCG
AGCGCCTGCCGTATACGCTGGCCATCCATGCCGGTGGCGGCGAGAACCCGCACTGCCACCTGATGATCTC
CGAGCGGATCAATGACGGCATCGAGCGGCCCGCCGCTCAGTGGTTCAAGCGGTACAACGGCAAGACCCCG
GAGAAGGGCGGGGCACAGAAGACCGAAGCGCTCAAGCCCAAGGCATGGCTTGAGCAGACCCGCGAGGCAT
GGGCCGACCATGCCAACCGGGCATTAGAGCGGGCTGGCCACGACGCCCGCATTGACCACAGAACACTTGA
GGCGCAGGGCATCGAGCGCCTGCCCGGTGTTCACCTGGGGCCGAACGTGGTGGAGATGGAAGGCCGGGGC
ATCCGCACCGACCGGGCAGACGTGGCCCTGAACATCGACACCGCCAACGCCCAGATCATCGACTTACAGG
AATACCGGGAGGCAATAGACCATGAACGCAATCGACAGAGTGAAGAAATCCAGAGGCATCAACGAGTTAG
CGGAGCAGATCGAACCGCTGGCCCAGAGCATGGCGACACTGGCCGACGAAGCCCGGCAGGTCATGAGCCA
GACCCAGCAGGCCAGCGAGGCGCAGGCGGCGGAGTGGCTGAAAGCCCAGCGCCAGACAGGGGCGGCATGG
GTGGAGCTGGCCAAAGAGTTGCGGGAGGTAGCCGCCGAGGTGAGCAGCGCCGCGCAGAGCGCCCGGAGCG
CGTCGCGGGGGTGGCACTGGAAGCTATGGCTAACCGTGATGCTGGCTTCCATGATGCCTACGGTGGTGCT
GCTGATCGCATCGTTGCTCTTGCTCGACCTGACGCCACTGACAACCGAGGACGGCTCGATCTGGCTGCGC
TTGGTGGCCCGATGAAGAACGACAGGACTTTGCAGGCCATAGGCCGACAGCTCAAGGCCATGGGCTGTGA
GCGCTTCGATATCGGCGTCAGGGACGCCACCACCGGCCAGATGATGAACCGGGAATGGTCAGCCGCCGAA
GTGCTCCAGAACACGCCATGGCTCAAGCGGATGAATGCCCAGGGCAATGACGTGTATATCAGGCCCGCCG
AGCAGGAGCGGCATGGTCTGGTGCTGGTGGACGACCTCAGCGAGTTTGACCTGGATGACATGAAAGCCGA
GGGCCGGGAGCCTGCCCTGGTAGTGGAAACCAGCCCGAAGAACTATCAGGCATGGGTCAAGGTGGCCGAC
GCCGCAGGCGGTGAACTTCGGGGGCAGATTGCCCGGACGCTGGCCAGCGAGTACGACGCCGACCCGGCCA
GCGCCGACAGCCGCCACTATGGCCGCTTGGCGGGCTTCACCAACCGCAAGGACAAGCACACCACCCGCGC
CGGTTATCAGCCGTGGGTGCTGCTGCGTGAATCCAAGGGCAAGACCGCCACCGCTGGCCCGGCGCTGGTG
CAGCAGGCTGGCCAGCAGATCGAGCAGGCCCAGCGGCAGCAGGAGAAGGCCCGCAGGCTGGCCAGCCTCG
AACTGCCCGAGCGGCAGCTTAGCCGCCACCGGCGCACGGCGCTGGACGAGTACCGCAGCGAGATGGCCGG
GCTGGTCAAGCGCTTCGGTGATGACCTCAGCAAGTGCGACTTTATCGCCGCGCAGAAGCTGGCCAGCCGG
GGCCGCAGTGCCGAGGAAATCGGCAAGGCCATGGCCGAGGCCAGCCCAGCGCTGGCAGAGCGCAAGCCCG
GCCACGAAGCGGATTACATCGAGCGCACCGTCAGCAAGGTCATGGGTCTGCCCAGCGTCCAGCTTGCGCG
GGCCGAGCTGGCACGGGCACCGGCACCCCGCCAGCGAGGCATGGACAGGGGCGGGCCAGATTTCAGCATG
TAGTGCTTGCGTTGGTACTCACGCCTGTTATACTATGAGTACTCACGCACAGAAGGGGGTTTTATGGAAT
ACGAAAAAAGCGCTTCAGGGTCGGTCTACCTGATCAAAAGTGACAAGGGCTATTGGTTGCCCGGTGGCTT
TGGTTATACGTCAAACAAGGCCGAGGCTGGCCGCTTTTCAGTCGCTGATATGGCCAGCCTTAACCTTGAC
GGCTGCACCTTGTCCTTGTTCCGCGAAGACAAGCCTTTCGGCCCCGGCAAGTTTCTCGGTGACTGATATG
AAAGACCAAAAGGACAAGCAGACCGGCGACCTGCTGGCCAGCCCTGACGCTGTACGCCAAGCGCGATATG
CCGAGCGCATGAAGGCCAAAGGGATGCGTCAGCGCAAGTTCTGGCTGACCGACGACGAATACGAGGCGCT
GCGCGAGTGCCTGGAAGAACTCAGAGCGGCGCAGGGCGGGGGTAGTGACCCCGCCAGCGCCTAACCACCA
ACTGCCTGCAAAGGAGGCAATCAATGGCTACCCATAAGCCTATCAATATTCTGGAGGCGTTCGCAGCAGC
GCCGCCACCGCTGGACTACGTTTTGCCCAACATGGTGGCCGGTACGGTCGGGGCGCTGGTGTCGCCCGGT
GGTGCCGGTAAATCCATGCTGGCCCTGCAACTGGCCGCACAGATTGCAGGCGGGCCGGATCTGCTGGAGG
TGGGCGAACTGCCCACCGGCCCGGTGATCTACCTGCCCGCCGAAGACCCGCCCACCGCTATTCATCACCG
CCTGCACGCCCTTGGGGCGCACCTCAGCGCCGAGGAACGGCAAGCCGTGGCTGACGGCCTGCTGATCCAG
CCGCTGATCGGCAGCCTGCCCAACATCATGGCCCCGGAGTGGTTCGACGGCCTCAAGCGCGCCGCCGAGG
GCCGCCGCCTGATGGTGCTGGACACGCTGCGCCGGTTCCACATCGAGGAAGAAAACGCCAGCGGCCCCAT
GGCCCAGGTCATCGGTCGCATGGAGGCCATCGCCGCCGATACCGGGTGCTCTATCGTGTTCCTGCACCAT
GCCAGCAAGGGCGCGGCCATGATGGGCGCAGGCGACCAGCAGCAGGCCAGCCGGGGCAGCTCGGTACTGG
TCGATAACATCCGCTGGCAGTCCTACCTGTCGAGCATGACCAGCGCCGAGGCCGAGGAATGGGGTGTGGA
CGACGACCAGCGCCGGTTCTTCGTCCGCTTCGGTGTGAGCAAGGCCAACTATGGCGCACCGTTCGCTGAT
CGGTGGTTCAGGCGGCATGACGGCGGGGTGCTCAAGCCCGCCGTGCTGGAGAGGCAGCGCAAGAGCAAGG
GGGTGCCCCGTGGTGAAGCCTAAGAACAAGCACAGCCTCAGCCACGTCCGGCACGACCCGGCGCACTGTC
TGGCCCCCGGCCTGTTCCGTGCCCTCAAGCGGGGCGAGCGCAAGCGCAGCAAGCTGGACGTGACGTATGA
CTACGGCGACGGCAAGCGGATCGAGTTCAGCGGCCCGGAGCCGCTGGGCGCTGATGATCTGCGCATCCTG
CAAGGGCTGGTGGCCATGGCTGGGCCTAATGGCCTAGTGCTTGGCCCGGAACCCAAGACCGAAGGCGGAC
GGCAGCTCCGGCTGTTCCTGGAACCCAAGTGGGAGGCCGTCACCGCTGATGCCATGGTGGTCAAAGGTAG
CTATCGGGCGCTGGCAAAGGAAATCGGGGCAGAGGTCGATAGTGGTGGGGCGCTCAAGCACATACAGGAC
TGCATCGAGCGCCTTTGGAAGGTATCCATCATCGCCCAGAATGGCCGCAAGCGGCAGGGGTTTCGGCTGC
TGTCGGAGTACGCCAGCGACGAGGCGGACGGGCGCCTGTACGTGGCCCTGAACCCCTTGATCGCGCAGGC
CGTCATGGGTGGCGGCCAGCATGTGCGCATCAGCATGGACGAGGTGCGGGCGCTGGACAGCGAAACCGCC
CGCCTGCTGCACCAGCGGCTGTGTGGCTGGATCGACCCCGGCAAAACCGGCAAGGCTTCCATAGATACCT
TGTGCGGCTATGTCTGGCCGTCAGAGGCCAGTGGTTCGACCATGCGCAAGCGCCGCCAGCGGGTGCGCGA
GGCGTTGCCGGAGCTGGTCGCGCTGGGCTGGACGGTAACCGAGTTCGCGGCGGGCAAGTACGACATCACC
CGGCCCAAGGCGGCAGGCTGACCCCCCCCACTCTATTGTAAACAAGACATTTTTATCTTTTATATTCAAT
GGCTTATTTTCCTGCTAATTGGTAATACCATGAAAAATACCATGCTCAGAAAAGGCTTAACAATATTTTG
AAAAATTGCCTACTGAGCGCTGCCGCACAGCTCCATAGCGTTTAAGGGCACCAATAACTGCCTTAAAAAA
ATTACGCCCCGCCCTGCCACTCATCGCAGTACGGCCTATTGGTTAAAAAATGAGCTGATTTAACAAAAAT
TTAACGCGAATTTTAACAAAATATTAACGCTTACAATTTCCATTCGCCATTCAGGCTGCGCAACTGTTGG
GAAGGGCGATCGGTGCGGGCCTCTTCGCTATTACGCCAGCTGGCGAAAGGGGGATGTGCTGCAAGGCGAT
TAAGTTGGGTAACGCCAGGGTTTTCCCAGTCACGACGTTGTAAAACGACGGCCAGTGATCAATTTTTAAA
GTATGGGCAATCAATTGCTCCTGTTAAAATTGCTTTAGAAATACTTTGGCAGCGGTTTGTTGTATTGAGT
TTCATTTGCGCATTGGTTAAATGGAAAGTGACAGTACGCTCACTGCAACCTAATATTTTTGAAATATCCC
AAGAGCTTTTTCCTTCGCATGCCCACGCTAAACATTCTTTTTCTCTTTTGGTTAAATCGTTGTTTGATTT
ATTATTTGCTATATTTATTTTTCGATAATTATCAACTAGAGAAGGAACAATTAATGGTATGTTCATACAC
GCATGTAAAAATAAACTATCTATATAGTTGTCTTTTTCTGAATGTGCAAAACTAAGCATTCCGAAGCCAT
TGTTAGCCGTATGAATAGGGAAACTAAACCCAGTGATAAGACCTGATGTTTTCGCTTCTTTAATTACATT
TGGAGATTTTTTATTTACAGCATTGTTTTCAAATATATTCCAATTAATTGGTGAATGATTGGAGTTAGAA
TAATCTACTATAGGATCATATTTTATCAAATTAGCGTCATCATAATATTGCCTCCATTTTTTAGGGTAAT
TATCTAGGATTGAAATATCAGATTTAACCATAGAATGAGGATAAATGATCGCGAGTAAATAATATTCACA
ATGTACCATTTTAGTCATATCAGATAAGCATTGATTAATATCATTATTGCTTCTACAAGCTTTAATTTTA
TTAATTATTCTGTATGTGTCGTCGGCATTTATGTTTTTCATTCTGCCCCTCCGAAAGGCTTAAGTCCTCG
CGTAGTACCTGGGCGCTATCATGCCATACCGCGAAAGGTTTTGCGCCATTCGATGGCGCGCCGCCCAATT
ATTGAAGGCCTCCCTAACGGGGGGCCTTTTTTTGTTTCTGGTCTCCCGCTTAACGATCGTTGGCTGACCT
GTAGGATCGTACAGGTTTACGCAAGAAAATGGTTTGTTACAGTCGAATAAAAGCTGTCACCGGATGTGCT
TTCCGGTCTGATGAGTCCGTGAGGACGAAACAGCCTCTACAAATAATTTTGTTTAAGAACTGGGAAGAGC
GCAGATTAAAGAGGAGAAATACTAGATGGCTTCCTCCGAAGACGTTATCAAAGAGTTCATGCGTTTCAAA
GTTCGTATGGAAGGTTCCGTTAACGGTCACGAGTTCGAAATCGAAGGTGAAGGTGAAGGTCGTCCGTACG
AAGGTACCCAGACCGCTAAACTGAAAGTTACCAAAGGTGGTCCGCTGCCGTTCGCTTGGGACATCCTGTC
CCCGCAGTTCCAGTACGGTTCCAAAGCTTACGTTAAACACCCGGCTGACATCCCGGACTACCTGAAACTG
TCCTTCCCGGAAGGTTTCAAATGGGAACGTGTTATGAACTTCGAAGACGGTGGTGTTGTTACCGTTACCC
AGGACTCCTCCCTGCAAGACGGTGAGTTCATCTACAAAGTTAAACTGCGTGGTACCAACTTCCCGTCCGA
CGGTCCGGTTATGCAGAAAAAAACCATGGGTTGGGAAGCTTCCACCGAACGTATGTACCCGGAAGACGGT
GCTCTGAAAGGTGAAATCAAAATGCGTCTGAAACTGAAAGACGGTGGTCACTACGACGCTGAAGTTAAAA
CCACCTACATGGCTAAAAAACCGGTTCAGCTGCCGGGTGCTTACAAAACCGACATCAAACTGGACATCAC
CTCCCACAACGAAGACTACACCATCGTTGAACAGTACGAACGTGCTGAAGGTCGTCACTCCACCGGTGCT
TAATAACGCTGATAGTGCTAGTGTAGATCGCGCTTTCCAGTCGGGAAACCTGTCGTGCCAGCTGCATTAA
TGAATCGGCCAACGCGCGGGGAGAGGCGGTTTGCGTATTGGGCGCATGCATAAAAACTGTTGTAATTCAT
TAAGCATTCTGCCGACATGGAAGCCATCACAAACGGCATGATGAACCTGAATCGCCAGCGGCATCAGCAC
CTTGTCGCCTTGCGTATAATATTTGCCCATGGTGAAAACGGGGGCGAAGAAGTTGTCCATATTGGCCACG
TTTAAATCAAAACTGGTGAAACTCACCCAGGGATTGGCTGAGACGAAAAACATATTCTCAATAAACCCTT
TAGGGAAATAGGCCAGGTTTTCACCGTAACACGCCACATCTTGCGAATATATGTGTAGAAACTGCCGGAA
ATCGTCGTGGTATTCACTCCAGAGCGATGAAAACGTTTCAGTTTGCTCATGGAAAACGGTGTAACAAGGG
TGAACACTATCCCATATCACCAGCTCACCGTCTTTCATTGCCATACGGAATTCCGGATGAGCATTCATCA
GGCGGGCAAGAATGTGAATAAAGGCCGGATAAAACTTGTGCTTATTTTTCTTTACGGTCTTTAAAAAGGC
CGTAATATCCAGCTGAACGGTCTGGTTATAGGTACATTGAGCAACTGACTGAAATGCCTCAAAATGTTCT
TTACGATGCCATTGGGATATATCAACGGTGGTATATCCAGTGATTTTTTTCTCCATTTTAGCTTCCTTAG
CTCCTGAAAATCTCGATAACTCAAAAAATACGCCCGGTAGTGATCTTATTTCATTATGGTGAAAGTTGGA
ACCTCTTACGTGCCGATCAACGTCTCATTTTCGCCAAAAGTTGGCCCAGGGCTTCCCGGTATCAACAGGG
ACACCAGGATTTATTTATTCTGCGAAGTGATCTTCCGTCACAGGTATTTATTCGAAGACGAAAGGGCCTC
GTGATACGCCTATTTTTATAGGTTAATGTCATGATAATAATGGTTTCTTAGACGTCA
Features (pLannotate 1.2.2; 18 found; start..end, strand, type, name):
    330..724     -  rep_origin     RSF1010 oriV: replication origin of the broad-host-range plasmid RSF1010; requires the RSF1010 RepA/B/C proteins for replication (Scholz et al., 1989)
    754..1035    -  CDS            mobC: MOBC_ECOLX - Protein predicted: Swiss-Prot protein existence level 4. This protein is essential to promote the specific transfer of the plasmid in the presence of conjugative plasmids. From Escherichia coli.
   1066..1153    +  oriT           RSF1010 oriT: origin of transfer of the broad-host-range plasmid RSF1010 (Scholz et al., 1989)
   1982..2392    +  CDS            mobB: MOBB2_ECOLX - Protein predicted: Swiss-Prot protein existence level 4. This protein is essential to promote the specific transfer of the plasmid in the presence of conjugative plasmids. From Escherichia coli.
   2392..3363    +  CDS            RSF1010 RepB: replication protein B of the broad-host-range plasmid RSF1010 (Scholz et al., 1989); repB
   3806..3880    +  ncRNA          Plasmid R1162: Accession: RF00043 - R1162-like plasmid antisense RNA
   3874..4710    +  CDS            repA: REPJ_ECOLX - Experimental evidence at protein level: Swiss-Prot protein existence level 1. This protein is involved in regulating the plasmid copy- number. Increasing the level of this protein results in a higher plasmid copy-number. From Escherichia coli.
   4700..5551    +  CDS            RSF1010 RepC (fragment): replication protein C of the broad-host-range plasmid RSF1010 (Scholz et al., 1989); repC
   5741..5772    -  CDS            CmR (fragment): chloramphenicol acetyltransferase confers resistance to chloramphenicol
   5772..5849    +  rep_origin     M13 ori (fragment): M13 bacteriophage origin of replication; arrow indicates direction of (+) strand synthesis
   5853..6008    -  CDS            lacZα (fragment): LacZα fragment of β-galactosidase; lacZ fragment
   6012..6761    -  CDS            luxR: LUXR_ALIFS - Experimental evidence at protein level: Swiss-Prot protein existence level 1. Transcriptional activator of the bioluminescence operon. Binds to the OHHL autoinducer. From Aliivibrio fischeri (Vibrio fischeri).
   6801..6846    -  promoter       lacI promoter (fragment): lacI
   6984..7033    +  misc_RNA       sTRSV HHRz: hammerhead ribozyme from the tobacco ringspot virus satellite RNA (Khvorova et al., 2003)
   7096..7770    +  CDS            mRFP1: mRFP1 is a basic (constitutively fluorescent) red fluorescent protein published in 2002, derived from Discosoma sp.. It is reported to be a somewhat slowly-maturing monomer with low acid sensitivity.
   7801..7885    -  CDS            lacI (fragment): lac repressor; lacI; The lac repressor binds to the lac operator to inhibit transcription in E. coli. This inhibition can be relieved by adding lactose or isopropyl-β-D-thiogalactopyranoside (IPTG).
   7896..8526    -  CDS            CmR (fragment): chloramphenicol acetyltransferase; cat; confers resistance to chloramphenicol
   8527..8629    -  promoter       cat promoter: promoter of the E. coli cat gene encoding chloramphenicol acetyltransferase
