[The description below was written by a language model from this plasmid's Addgene catalogue record and pLannotate feature annotations shown in this document.]
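Description:
pFLxR1 is a low-copy, broad-host-range bacterial expression vector from a plasmid toolbox designed for controlled gene expression across the Proteobacteria. The backbone is not named in the record, but the 8.8 kb sequence annotation shows an RSF1010-type replicon: oriV together with the plasmid-encoded RepA, RepB and RepC proteins that it needs for replication, plus an R1162-like antisense RNA. Because replication relies on these plasmid-borne factors rather than host-specific ones, the vector can be maintained in many Gram-negative species. The RSF1010 oriT and the mobB and mobC mobilization genes are also annotated, so the plasmid should be transferable by conjugation when a helper conjugative system is present. Selection is by chloramphenicol, through a chloramphenicol acetyltransferase gene driven by the cat promoter.

The payload is a synthetic LuxR-mRFP cassette. The luxR gene from Aliivibrio fischeri, encoding the quorum-sensing transcriptional activator that binds an acyl-homoserine lactone autoinducer, lies on the reverse strand downstream of a lacI promoter fragment, which appears to provide its expression. Diverging from it, the PLuxB promoter named in the record (not detected by the annotation) drives mRFP1, a monomeric red fluorescent reporter. A hammerhead ribozyme from the tobacco ringspot virus satellite RNA sits between promoter and coding sequence, most likely acting as an insulator that cleaves the 5' leader to make expression less context dependent. Short lacZα, M13 ori, lacI and CmR fragments appear to be cloning remnants. Part of the plasmid derives from a previously deposited sensor strain. The construct serves to characterize autoinducer-dependent induction in diverse hosts, with mRFP as the readout of promoter activity.
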