Addgene plasmid #149496: pFLxR1
Purpose: Broad-Host range expression vector, RSF1010 origin, LuxR activator, PLuxB promoter, mRFP, Chloramphenicol Resistance Marker.
Depositing lab: Christopher Reisch. Depositing organization: University of Florida. Publication: A plasmid toolbox for controlled gene expression across the Proteobacteria. Schuster LA, Reisch CR. Nucleic Acids Res. 2021 Jun 14. pii: 6298615. doi: 10.1093/nar/gkab496. PubMed 34125913.
Backbone
  Vector backbone: Unspecified
  Vector type: Bacterial Expression, Synthetic Biology
Growth in bacteria
  Bacterial resistance: Chloramphenicol, 25 μg/mL
  Growth temperature: 37°C
  Growth strain: DH5alpha
  Copy number: Low Copy
Gene/Insert
  Gene/Insert name: LuxR-mRFP
  Species: Synthetic
  Promoter: PLuxB
  Cloning method: Ligation Independent Cloning
Resource information
  A portion of this plasmid was derived from a plasmid made by: sAJM.1506 was received from Addgene from a deposit by Christopher Voight (Addgene plasmid # 108254)
Terms and licenses: Academic/Nonprofit Terms; Industry Terms: Not Available to Industry
How to cite: pFLxR1 was a gift from Christopher Reisch (Addgene plasmid # 149496 ; http://n2t.net/addgene:149496 ; RRID:Addgene_149496)
